Addgene plasmid #119218: pGEX-4T-1_RAF1 (51-131)
Purpose: purification of GST-RAF1 RBD from E. coli
Depositing lab: Helen Morrison. Depositing organization: Leibniz Institute on Aging - Fritz Lipmann Institute (FLI). Publication: Inhibition of RAS activation due to a homozygous ezrin variant in patients with profound intellectual disability. Riecken LB, Tawamie H, Dornblut C, Buchert R, Ismayel A, Schulz A, Schumacher J, Sticht H, Pohl KJ, Cui Y, Reis A, Morrison H, Abou Jamra R. Hum Mutat. 2015 Feb;36(2):270-8. doi: 10.1002/humu.22737. PubMed 25504542.
Backbone
  Vector backbone: pGEX-4T-1
  Backbone size w/o insert (bp): 4969
  Total vector size (bp): 5212
  Vector type: Bacterial Expression
Growth in bacteria
  Bacterial resistance: Ampicillin, 100 μg/mL
  Growth temperature: 37°C
  Growth strain: DH5alpha
  Growth instructions: Other strains can also be used.
  Copy number: Low Copy
Gene/Insert
  Gene/Insert name: RAF1 aa 51-131 (alt name: RAF1 RBD)
  Species: H. sapiens (human)
  Insert size (bp): 246
  Entrez Gene: RAF1 (a.k.a. CMD1NN, CRAF, NS5, Raf-1, c-Raf)
Terms and licenses: Academic/Nonprofit Terms; Industry Terms: Not Available to Industry
How to cite: pGEX-4T-1_RAF1 (51-131) was a gift from Helen Morrison (Addgene plasmid # 119218 ; http://n2t.net/addgene:119218 ; RRID:Addgene_119218)
