[The description below was written by a language model from this plasmid's Addgene catalogue record and pLannotate feature annotations shown in this document.]
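Description:
pGEX-4T-1_RAF1 (51-131) is a 5.2 kb bacterial expression plasmid built on the pGEX-4T-1 backbone for producing a glutathione S-transferase fusion of the human RAF1 Ras-binding domain (RBD) in E. coli. It replicates from a ColE1/pMB1-type origin and is selected with ampicillin through the β-lactamase (AmpR) gene driven by its own promoter. The catalogue lists it as low copy, although the automated annotation labels the origin generically as high-copy and detects only short fragments of rop and the pBR322 bom region.

The expression cassette consists of the strong hybrid tac promoter followed by a lac operator, then the Schistosoma japonicum GST coding sequence. A short linker separates this from a roughly 245 bp fragment encoding RAF1 residues 51-131. The feature table does not annotate the linker, though pGEX-4T vectors normally carry a thrombin cleavage site at this position. The plasmid also carries lacI with its promoter, so the lac repressor is supplied in cis. This keeps the tac promoter repressed until IPTG is added and allows inducible expression in a range of host strains. Remnants of the lac promoter, operator and lacZα region and a small yciV fragment are backbone leftovers with no evident role in the design.

The stated purpose is purification of GST-RAF1 RBD, with the GST moiety allowing capture on glutathione resin. Because the RAF1 RBD binds selectively to GTP-loaded Ras, such fusions are commonly used as affinity baits in pull-down assays of active Ras. That use fits the associated study on inhibition of RAS activation, although the record itself states only purification.
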