Features (pLannotate 1.2.2; 17 found; start..end, strand, type, name):
     34..62      +  promoter       tac promoter: strong E. coli promoter; hybrid between the trp and lac UV5 promoters
     70..86      +  protein_bind   lac operator: The lac repressor binds to the lac operator to inhibit transcription in E. coli. This inhibition can be relieved by adding lactose or isopropyl-β-D-thiogalactopyranoside (IPTG). lac repressor encoded by lacI
    109..762     +  CDS            GST26_SCHJA: Experimental evidence at protein level: Swiss-Prot protein existence level 1. GST isoenzymes appear to play a central role in the parasite detoxification system. Other functions are also suspected including a role in increasing the solubility of haematin in the parasite gut. From Schistosoma japonicum (Blood fluke).
    787..1029    +  CDS            RAF1 (fragment): RAF1_HUMAN - Also known as RAF. Experimental evidence at protein level: Swiss-Prot protein existence level 1. Serine/threonine-protein kinase that acts as a regulatory link between the membrane-associated Ras GTPases and the MAPK/ERK cascade, and this critical regulatory link functions as a switch determining cell fate decisions including proliferation, differentiation, apoptosis, survival and oncogenic transformation. RAF1 activation initiates a mitogen-activated protein kinase (MAPK) cascade that comprises a sequential phosphorylation of the dual-specific MAPK kinases (MAP2K1/MEK1 and MAP2K2
   1080..1119    +  CDS            rop (fragment): Rop protein, which maintains plasmids at low copy number; rop
   1221..1261    +  misc_feature   bom (fragment): basis of mobility region from pBR322
   1366..1470    +  promoter       AmpR promoter: bla
   1471..2331    +  CDS            AmpR: β-lactamase; bla; confers resistance to ampicillin, carbenicillin, and related antibiotics
   2502..3090    +  rep_origin     ori: high-copy-number ColE1/pMB1/pBR322/pUC origin of replication
   3276..3327    -  misc_feature   bom (fragment): basis of mobility region from pBR322
   3334..3411    +  promoter       lacI promoter: lacI
   3412..4494    +  CDS            lacI: lac repressor; lacI; The lac repressor binds to the lac operator to inhibit transcription in E. coli. This inhibition can be relieved by adding lactose or isopropyl-β-D-thiogalactopyranoside (IPTG).
   4507..4528    +  protein_bind   CAP binding site: CAP binding activates transcription in the presence of cAMP. E. coli catabolite activator protein
   4543..4573    +  promoter       lac promoter: promoter for the E. coli lac operon
   4581..4597    +  protein_bind   lac operator: The lac repressor binds to the lac operator to inhibit transcription in E. coli. This inhibition can be relieved by adding lactose or isopropyl-β-D-thiogalactopyranoside (IPTG). lac repressor encoded by lacI
   4617..4790    +  CDS            lacZα: LacZα fragment of β-galactosidase; lacZ fragment
   5054..5170    -  CDS            yciV (fragment): RNAAM_ECOLI - Also known as trpH From Escherichia coli (strain K12).
>Addgene plasmid #119218 | pGEX-4T-1_RAF1 (51-131) | addgene full sequence | sequence record 231647 | Addgene NGS Result
TAACGGTTCTGGCAAATATTCTGAAATGAGCTGTTGACAATTAATCATCGGCTCGTATAATGTGTGGAAT
TGTGAGCGGATAACAATTTCACACAGGAAACAGTATTCATGTCCCCTATACTAGGTTATTGGAAAATTAA
GGGCCTTGTGCAACCCACTCGACTTCTTTTGGAATATCTTGAAGAAAAATATGAAGAGCATTTGTATGAG
CGCGATGAAGGTGATAAATGGCGAAACAAAAAGTTTGAATTGGGTTTGGAGTTTCCCAATCTTCCTTATT
ATATTGATGGTGATGTTAAATTAACACAGTCTATGGCCATCATACGTTATATAGCTGACAAGCACAACAT
GTTGGGTGGTTGTCCAAAAGAGCGTGCAGAGATTTCAATGCTTGAAGGAGCGGTTTTGGATATTAGATAC
GGTGTTTCGAGAATTGCATATAGTAAAGACTTTGAAACTCTCAAAGTTGATTTTCTTAGCAAGCTACCTG
AAATGCTGAAAATGTTCGAAGATCGTTTATGTCATAAAACATATTTAAATGGTGATCATGTAACCCATCC
TGACTTCATGTTGTATGACGCTCTTGATGTTGTTTTATACATGGACCCAATGTGCCTGGATGCGTTCCCA
AAATTAGTTTGTTTTAAAAAACGTATTGAAGCTATCCCACAAATTGATAAGTACTTGAAATCCAGCAAGT
ATATAGCATGGCCTTTGCAGGGCTGGCAAGCCACGTTTGGTGGTGGCGACCATCCTCCAAAATCGGATCT
GGTTCCGCGTGGATCCCCTTCTAAGACAAGCAACACTATCCGTGTTTTCTTGCCGAACAAGCAAAGAACA
GTGGTCAATGTGCGAAATGGAATGAGCTTGCATGACTGCCTTATGAAAGCACTCAAGGTGAGGGGCCTGC
AACCAGAGTGCTGTGCAGTGTTCAGACTTCTCCACGAACACAAAGGTAAAAAAGCACGCTTAGATTGGAA
TACTGATGCTGCGTCTTTGATTGGAGAAGAACTTCAAGTAGATTTCCTGTAGGAATTCCCGGGTCGACTC
GAGCGGCCGCATCGTGACTGACTGACGATCTGCCTCGCGCGTTTCGGTGATGACGGTGAAAACCTCTGAC
ACATGCAGCTCCCGGAGACGGTCACAGCTTGTCTGTAAGCGGATGCCGGGAGCAGACAAGCCCGTCAGGG
CGCGTCAGCGGGTGTTGGCGGGTGTCGGGGCGCAGCCATGACCCAGTCACGTAGCGATAGCGGAGTGTAT
AATTCTTGAAGACGAAAGGGCCTCGTGATACGCCTATTTTTATAGGTTAATGTCATGATAATAATGGTTT
CTTAGACGTCAGGTGGCACTTTTCGGGGAAATGTGCGCGGAACCCCTATTTGTTTATTTTTCTAAATACA
TTCAAATATGTATCCGCTCATGAGACAATAACCCTGATAAATGCTTCAATAATATTGAAAAAGGAAGAGT
ATGAGTATTCAACATTTCCGTGTCGCCCTTATTCCCTTTTTTGCGGCATTTTGCCTTCCTGTTTTTGCTC
ACCCAGAAACGCTGGTGAAAGTAAAAGATGCTGAAGATCAGTTGGGTGCACGAGTGGGTTACATCGAACT
GGATCTCAACAGCGGTAAGATCCTTGAGAGTTTTCGCCCCGAAGAACGTTTTCCAATGATGAGCACTTTT
AAAGTTCTGCTATGTGGCGCGGTATTATCCCGTGTTGACGCCGGGCAAGAGCAACTCGGTCGCCGCATAC
ACTATTCTCAGAATGACTTGGTTGAGTACTCACCAGTCACAGAAAAGCATCTTACGGATGGCATGACAGT
AAGAGAATTATGCAGTGCTGCCATAACCATGAGTGATAACACTGCGGCCAACTTACTTCTGACAACGATC
GGAGGACCGAAGGAGCTAACCGCTTTTTTGCACAACATGGGGGATCATGTAACTCGCCTTGATCGTTGGG
AACCGGAGCTGAATGAAGCCATACCAAACGACGAGCGTGACACCACGATGCCTGCAGCAATGGCAACAAC
GTTGCGCAAACTATTAACTGGCGAACTACTTACTCTAGCTTCCCGGCAACAATTAATAGACTGGATGGAG
GCGGATAAAGTTGCAGGACCACTTCTGCGCTCGGCCCTTCCGGCTGGCTGGTTTATTGCTGATAAATCTG
GAGCCGGTGAGCGTGGGTCTCGCGGTATCATTGCAGCACTGGGGCCAGATGGTAAGCCCTCCCGTATCGT
AGTTATCTACACGACGGGGAGTCAGGCAACTATGGATGAACGAAATAGACAGATCGCTGAGATAGGTGCC
TCACTGATTAAGCATTGGTAACTGTCAGACCAAGTTTACTCATATATACTTTAGATTGATTTAAAACTTC
ATTTTTAATTTAAAAGGATCTAGGTGAAGATCCTTTTTGATAATCTCATGACCAAAATCCCTTAACGTGA
GTTTTCGTTCCACTGAGCGTCAGACCCCGTAGAAAAGATCAAAGGATCTTCTTGAGATCCTTTTTTTCTG
CGCGTAATCTGCTGCTTGCAAACAAAAAAACCACCGCTACCAGCGGTGGTTTGTTTGCCGGATCAAGAGC
TACCAACTCTTTTTCCGAAGGTAACTGGCTTCAGCAGAGCGCAGATACCAAATACTGTCCTTCTAGTGTA
GCCGTAGTTAGGCCACCACTTCAAGAACTCTGTAGCACCGCCTACATACCTCGCTCTGCTAATCCTGTTA
CCAGTGGCTGCTGCCAGTGGCGATAAGTCGTGTCTTACCGGGTTGGACTCAAGACGATAGTTACCGGATA
AGGCGCAGCGGTCGGGCTGAACGGGGGGTTCGTGCACACAGCCCAGCTTGGAGCGAACGACCTACACCGA
ACTGAGATACCTACAGCGTGAGCTATGAGAAAGCGCCACGCTTCCCGAAGGGAGAAAGGCGGACAGGTAT
CCGGTAAGCGGCAGGGTCGGAACAGGAGAGCGCACGAGGGAGCTTCCAGGGGGAAACGCCTGGTATCTTT
ATAGTCCTGTCGGGTTTCGCCACCTCTGACTTGAGCGTCGATTTTTGTGATGCTCGTCAGGGGGGCGGAG
CCTATGGAAAAACGCCAGCAACGCGGCCTTTTTACGGTTCCTGGCCTTTTGCTGGCCTTTTGCTCACATG
TTCTTTCCTGCGTTATCCCCTGATTCTGTGGATAACCGTATTACCGCCTTTGAGTGAGCTGATACCGCTC
GCCGCAGCCGAACGACCGAGCGCAGCGAGTCAGTGAGCGAGGAAGCGGAAGAGCGCCTGATGCGGTATTT
TCTCCTTACGCATCTGTGCGGTATTTCACACCGCATAAATTCCGACACCATCGAATGGCGCAAAACCTTT
CGCGGTATGGCATGATAGCGCCCGGAAGAGAGTCAATTCAGGGTGGTGAATGTGAAACCAGTAACGTTAT
ACGATGTCGCAGAGTATGCCGGTGTCTCTTATCAGACCGTTTCCCGCGTGGTGAACCAGGCCAGCCACGT
TTCTGCGAAAACGCGGGAAAAAGTGGAAGCGGCGATGGCGGAGCTGAATTACATTCCCAACCGCGTGGCA
CAACAACTGGCGGGCAAACAGTCGTTGCTGATTGGCGTTGCCACCTCCAGTCTGGCCCTGCACGCGCCGT
CGCAAATTGTCGCGGCGATTAAATCTCGCGCCGATCAACTGGGTGCCAGCGTGGTGGTGTCGATGGTAGA
ACGAAGCGGCGTCGAAGCCTGTAAAGCGGCGGTGCACAATCTTCTCGCGCAACGCGTCAGTGGGCTGATC
ATTAACTATCCGCTGGATGACCAGGATGCCATTGCTGTGGAAGCTGCCTGCACTAATGTTCCGGCGTTAT
TTCTTGATGTCTCTGACCAGACACCCATCAACAGTATTATTTTCTCCCATGAAGACGGTACGCGACTGGG
CGTGGAGCATCTGGTCGCATTGGGTCACCAGCAAATCGCGCTGTTAGCGGGCCCATTAAGTTCTGTCTCG
GCGCGTCTGCGTCTGGCTGGCTGGCATAAATATCTCACTCGCAATCAAATTCAGCCGATAGCGGAACGGG
AAGGCGACTGGAGTGCCATGTCCGGTTTTCAACAAACCATGCAAATGCTGAATGAGGGCATCGTTCCCAC
TGCGATGCTGGTTGCCAACGATCAGATGGCGCTGGGCGCAATGCGCGCCATTACCGAGTCCGGGCTGCGC
GTTGGTGCGGATATCTCGGTAGTGGGATACGACGATACCGAAGACAGCTCATGTTATATCCCGCCGTTAA
CCACCATCAAACAGGATTTTCGCCTGCTGGGGCAAACCAGCGTGGACCGCTTGCTGCAACTCTCTCAGGG
CCAGGCGGTGAAGGGCAATCAGCTGTTGCCCGTCTCACTGGTGAAAAGAAAAACCACCCTGGCGCCCAAT
ACGCAAACCGCCTCTCCCCGCGCGTTGGCCGATTCATTAATGCAGCTGGCACGACAGGTTTCCCGACTGG
AAAGCGGGCAGTGAGCGCAACGCAATTAATGTAAGTTAGCTCACTCATTAGGCACCCCAGGCTTTACACT
TTATGCTTCCGGCTCGTATGTTGTGTGGAATTGTGAGCGGATAACAATTTCACACAGGAAACAGCTATGA
CCATGATTACGGATTCACTGGCCGTCGTTTTACAACGTCGTGACTGGGAAAACCCTGGCGTTACCCAACT
TAATCGCCTTGCAGCACATCCCCCTTTCGCCAGCTGGCGTAATAGCGAAGAGGCCCGCACCGATCGCCCT
TCCCAACAGTTGCGCAGCCTGAATGGCGAATGGCGCTTTGCCTGGTTTCCGGCACCAGAAGCGGTGCCGG
AAAGCTGGCTGGAGTGCGATCTTCCTGAGGCCGATACTGTCGTCGTCCCCTCAAACTGGCAGATGCACGG
TTACGATGCGCCCATCTACACCAACGTGACCTATCCCATTACGGTCAATCCGCCGTTTGTTCCCACGGAG
AATCCGACGGGTTGTTACTCGCTCACATTTAATGTTGATGAAAGCTGGCTACAGGAAGGCCAGACGCGAA
TTATTTTTGATGGCGTTGGAATTAGCTTATCGACTGCACGGTGCACCAATGCTTCTGGCGTCAGGCAGCC
ATCGGAAGCTGTGGTATGGCTGTGCAGGTCGTAAATCACTGCATAATTCGTGTCGCTCAAGGCGCACTCC
CGTTCTGGATAATGTTTTTTGCGCCGACATCA
